Addgene plasmid #115450: pXPR_BRD003-sgQKI-2204
Purpose: Constitutive lentiviral expression
Depositing lab: William Hahn. Depositing organization: Dana-Farber Cancer Institute. Publication: An alternative splicing switch in FLNB promotes the mesenchymal cell state in human breast cancer. Li J, Choi PS, Chaffer CL, Labella K, Hwang JH, Giacomelli AO, Kim JW, Ilic N, Doench JG, Ly SH, Dai C, Hagel K, Hong AL, Gjoerup O, Goel S, Ge JY, Root DE, Zhao JJ, Brooks AN, Weinberg RA, Hahn WC. Elife. 2018 Jul 30;7. pii: 37184. doi: 10.7554/eLife.37184. 37184 PubMed 30059005.
Backbone
  Vector backbone: pXPR_BRD003
  Backbone manufacturer: Broad Institute - Genetic Perturbation Platform
  Vector type: Mammalian Expression, Lentiviral, CRISPR
  Selectable markers: Puromycin
Growth in bacteria
  Bacterial resistance: Ampicillin, 100 μg/mL
  Growth temperature: 37°C
  Growth strain: NEB Stable
  Copy number: High Copy
Gene/Insert
  Gene/Insert name: sgQKI-2204
  gRNA/shRNA sequence: GGGAGAATCCTTGGACCTAG
  Species: H. sapiens (human)
  Entrez Gene: QKI (a.k.a. Hqk, QK, QK1, QK3, hqkI)
  Cloning method: Unknown
  Sequencing primers: 5′ LKO.1 5'
Terms and licenses: Academic/Nonprofit Terms; Industry Terms: Not Available to Industry
How to cite: pXPR_BRD003-sgQKI-2204 was a gift from William Hahn (Addgene plasmid # 115450 ; http://n2t.net/addgene:115450 ; RRID:Addgene_115450)
