[The description below was written by a language model from this plasmid's Addgene catalogue record and pLannotate feature annotations shown in this document.]
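Description:
pXPR_BRD003-sgQKI-2204 is a lentiviral CRISPR guide-expression plasmid built on the pXPR_BRD003 backbone from the Broad Institute Genetic Perturbation Platform, carrying a single guide RNA directed against the human QKI gene, which encodes the Quaking RNA-binding protein. It is propagated in E. coli as a high-copy plasmid through a ColE1/pUC-type origin with ampicillin selection (AmpR under its own bla promoter). The backbone also retains an f1 origin, lac regulatory remnants and T3/T7 promoters.

The transfer cassette has a third-generation, self-inactivating layout. An RSV promoter fused to a truncated HIV-1 5' LTR drives genomic RNA production in packaging cells, followed by the Ψ packaging signal with a partial gag sequence, the RRE for Rev-dependent nuclear export, and a cPPT/CTS element. The cassette ends in a ΔU3 3' LTR, which inactivates LTR promoter activity after integration. Within this unit, a human U6 RNA polymerase III promoter transcribes the QKI-targeting spacer joined to the Streptococcus pyogenes Cas9 guide scaffold. A separate EF-1α core promoter with its intron A drives puromycin N-acetyltransferase for selection of transduced mammalian cells, with a WPRE downstream to enhance expression. An SV40 poly(A) signal and SV40 origin lie outside the 3' LTR.

No Cas9 coding sequence is annotated in the full-length sequence, so the nuclease must be supplied separately, for example from a Cas9-expressing cell line. The record describes the purpose only as constitutive lentiviral expression. The associated publication concerns an alternative splicing switch linked to the mesenchymal state in human breast cancer, consistent with use of this guide to disrupt QKI in that context.
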