Features (pLannotate 1.2.2; 29 found; start..end, strand, type, name):
      1..241     +  promoter       U6 promoter: RNA polymerase III promoter for human U6 snRNA
    271..346     +  misc_RNA       gRNA scaffold: guide RNA scaffold for the Streptococcus pyogenes CRISPR/Cas9 system
    402..519     +  misc_feature   cPPT/CTS: central polypurine tract and central termination sequence of HIV-1
    585..651     +  CDS            small t antigen (fragment): SV40 (simian virus 40) small t antigen
    677..888     +  promoter       EF-1α core promoter: core promoter for human elongation factor EF-1α
    889..1827    +  intron         EF-1α intron A: intron upstream of the start codon of human EF-1α
   1849..2448    +  CDS            PuroR (fragment): puromycin N-acetyltransferase; pac from Streptomyces; confers resistance to puromycin
   2464..3052    +  misc_feature   WPRE: woodchuck hepatitis virus posttranscriptional regulatory element
   3103..3122    +  misc_feature   cPPT/CTS (fragment): central polypurine tract and central termination sequence of HIV-1
   3124..3357    +  LTR            3' LTR (ΔU3): self-inactivating 3' long terminal repeat (LTR) from HIV-1
   3435..3556    +  polyA_signal   SV40 poly(A) signal: SV40 polyadenylation signal
   3596..3731    +  rep_origin     SV40 ori: SV40 origin of replication
   3752..3770    -  promoter       T7 promoter: promoter for bacteriophage T7 RNA polymerase
   3778..3933    +  CDS            lacZα (fragment): LacZα fragment of β-galactosidase; lacZ fragment
   3938..4366    +  rep_origin     f1 ori (sequence partly withheld): f1 bacteriophage origin of replication; arrow indicates direction of (+) strand synthesis
   4419..4523    +  promoter       AmpR promoter: bla
   4524..5384    +  CDS            AmpR: β-lactamase; bla; confers resistance to ampicillin, carbenicillin, and related antibiotics
   5555..6143    +  rep_origin     ori: high-copy-number ColE1/pMB1/pBR322/pUC origin of replication
   6326..6418    +  CDS            lacI (fragment): lac repressor; lacI; The lac repressor binds to the lac operator to inhibit transcription in E. coli. This inhibition can be relieved by adding lactose or isopropyl-β-D-thiogalactopyranoside (IPTG).
   6431..6452    +  protein_bind   CAP binding site: CAP binding activates transcription in the presence of cAMP. E. coli catabolite activator protein
   6467..6497    +  promoter       lac promoter: promoter for the E. coli lac operon
   6505..6521    +  protein_bind   lac operator: The lac repressor binds to the lac operator to inhibit transcription in E. coli. This inhibition can be relieved by adding lactose or isopropyl-β-D-thiogalactopyranoside (IPTG). lac repressor encoded by lacI
   6566..6584    +  promoter       T3 promoter: promoter for bacteriophage T3 RNA polymerase
   6612..6838    +  promoter       RSV promoter: Rous sarcoma virus enhancer/promoter
   6839..7019    +  LTR            5' LTR (truncated): truncated 5' long terminal repeat (LTR) from HIV-1
   7066..7191    +  misc_feature   HIV-1 Ψ: packaging signal of human immunodeficiency virus type 1
   7175..7538    +  CDS            HIV-1 gag (fragment): gag protein from human immunodeficiency virus 1; gag
   7684..7917    +  misc_feature   RRE: The Rev response element (RRE) of HIV-1 allows for Rev-dependent mRNA export from the nucleus to the cytoplasm.
   8294..8320    +  CDS            Rev (fragment): human immunodeficiency virus 1 (HIV-1) Rev protein; rev; enhances nuclear export of unspliced and incompletely spliced viral mRNAs
>Addgene plasmid #115450 | pXPR_BRD003-sgQKI-2204 | addgene full sequence | sequence record 222206 | Addgene NGS Result
GAGGGCCTATTTCCCATGATTCCTTCATATTTGCATATACGATACAAGGCTGTTAGAGAGATAATTAGAA
TTAATTTGACTGTAAACACAAAGATATTAGTACAAAATACGTGACGTAGAAAGTAATAATTTCTTGGGTA
GTTTGCAGTTTTAAAATTATGTTTTAAAATGGACTATCATATGCTTACCGTAACTTGAAAGTATTTCGAT
TTCTTGGCTTTATATATCTTGTGGAAAGGACGAAACACCGGGGAGAATCCTTGGACCTAGGTTTTAGAGC
TAGAAATAGCAAGTTAAAATAAGGCTAGTCCGTTATCAACTTGAAAAAGTGGCACCGAGTCGGTGCTTTT
TTAAGCTTGGCGTAACTAGATCTTGAGACAAATGGCAGTATTCATCCACAATTTTAAAAGAAAAGGGGGG
ATTGGGGGGTACAGTGCAGGGGAAAGAATAGTAGACATAATAGCAACAGACATACAAACTAAAGAATTAC
AAAAACAAATTACAAAAATTCAAAATTTTCGGGTTTATTACAGGGACAGCAGAGATCCACTTTGGCGCCG
GCTCGAGGGGGCCCGGGTGCAAAGATGGATAAAGTTTTAAACAGAGAGGAATCTTTGCAGCTAATGGACC
TTCTAGGTCTTGAAAGGAGTGGGAATTGGCTCCGGTGCCCGTCAGTGGGCAGAGCGCACATCGCCCACAG
TCCCCGAGAAGTTGGGGGGAGGGGTCGGCAATTGATCCGGTGCCTAGAGAAGGTGGCGCGGGGTAAACTG
GGAAAGTGATGTCGTGTACTGGCTCCGCCTTTTTCCCGAGGGTGGGGGAGAACCGTATATAAGTGCAGTA
GTCGCCGTGAACGTTCTTTTTCGCAACGGGTTTGCCGCCAGAACACAGGTAAGTGCCGTGTGTGGTTCCC
GCGGGCCTGGCCTCTTTACGGGTTATGGCCCTTGCGTGCCTTGAATTACTTCCACCTGGCTGCAGTACGT
GATTCTTGATCCCGAGCTTCGGGTTGGAAGTGGGTGGGAGAGTTCGAGGCCTTGCGCTTAAGGAGCCCCT
TCGCCTCGTGCTTGAGTTGAGGCCTGGCCTGGGCGCTGGGGCCGCCGCGTGCGAATCTGGTGGCACCTTC
GCGCCTGTCTCGCTGCTTTCGATAAGTCTCTAGCCATTTAAAATTTTTGATGACCTGCTGCGACGCTTTT
TTTCTGGCAAGATAGTCTTGTAAATGCGGGCCAAGATCTGCACACTGGTATTTCGGTTTTTGGGGCCGCG
GGCGGCGACGGGGCCCGTGCGTCCCAGCGCACATGTTCGGCGAGGCGGGGCCTGCGAGCGCGGCCACCGA
GAATCGGACGGGGGTAGTCTCAAGCTGGCCGGCCTGCTCTGGTGCCTGGCCTCGCGCCGCCGTGTATCGC
CCCGCCCTGGGCGGCAAGGCTGGCCCGGTCGGCACCAGTTGCGTGAGCGGAAAGATGGCCGCTTCCCGGC
CCTGCTGCAGGGAGCTCAAAATGGAGGACGCGGCGCTCGGGAGAGCGGGCGGGTGAGTCACCCACACAAA
GGAAAAGGGCCTTTCCGTCCTCAGCCGTCGCTTCATGTGACTCCACGGAGTACCGGGCGCCGTCCAGGCA
CCTCGATTAGTTCTCGAGCTTTTGGAGTACGTCGTCTTTAGGTTGGGGGGAGGGGTTTTATGCGATGGAG
TTTCCCCACACTGAGTGGGTGGAGACTGAAGTTAGGCCAGCTTGGCACTTGATGTAATTCTCCTTGGAAT
TTGCCCTTTTTGAGTTTGGATCTTGGTTCATTCTCAAGCCTCAGACAGTGGTTCAAAGTTTTTTTCTTCC
ATTTCAGGTGTCGTGACGTACGGCCACCATGACCGAGTACAAGCCCACGGTGCGCCTCGCCACCCGCGAC
GACGTCCCCAGGGCCGTACGCACCCTCGCCGCCGCGTTCGCCGACTACCCCGCCACGCGCCACACCGTCG
ATCCGGACCGCCACATCGAGCGGGTCACCGAGCTGCAAGAACTCTTCCTCACGCGCGTCGGGCTCGACAT
CGGCAAGGTGTGGGTCGCGGACGACGGCGCCGCCGTGGCGGTCTGGACCACGCCGGAGAGCGTCGAAGCG
GGGGCGGTGTTCGCCGAGATCGGCCCGCGCATGGCCGAGTTGAGCGGTTCCCGGCTGGCCGCGCAGCAAC
AGATGGAAGGCCTCCTGGCGCCGCACCGGCCCAAGGAGCCCGCGTGGTTCCTGGCCACCGTCGGAGTCTC
GCCCGACCACCAGGGCAAGGGTCTGGGCAGCGCCGTCGTGCTCCCCGGAGTGGAGGCGGCCGAGCGCGCC
GGGGTGCCCGCCTTCCTGGAGACCTCCGCGCCCCGCAACCTCCCCTTCTACGAGCGGCTCGGCTTCACCG
TCACCGCCGACGTCGAGGTGCCCGAAGGACCGCGCACCTGGTGCATGACCCGCAAGCCCGGTGCCTGAAC
GCGTTAAGTCGACAATCAACCTCTGGATTACAAAATTTGTGAAAGATTGACTGGTATTCTTAACTATGTT
GCTCCTTTTACGCTATGTGGATACGCTGCTTTAATGCCTTTGTATCATGCTATTGCTTCCCGTATGGCTT
TCATTTTCTCCTCCTTGTATAAATCCTGGTTGCTGTCTCTTTATGAGGAGTTGTGGCCCGTTGTCAGGCA
ACGTGGCGTGGTGTGCACTGTGTTTGCTGACGCAACCCCCACTGGTTGGGGCATTGCCACCACCTGTCAG
CTCCTTTCCGGGACTTTCGCTTTCCCCCTCCCTATTGCCACGGCGGAACTCATCGCCGCCTGCCTTGCCC
GCTGCTGGACAGGGGCTCGGCTGTTGGGCACTGACAATTCCGTGGTGTTGTCGGGGAAATCATCGTCCTT
TCCTTGGCTGCTCGCCTGTGTTGCCACCTGGATTCTGCGCGGGACGTCCTTCTGCTACGTCCCTTCGGCC
CTCAATCCAGCGGACCTTCCTTCCCGCGGCCTGCTGCCGGCTCTGCGGCCTCTTCCGCGTCTTCGCCTTC
GCCCTCAGACGAGTCGGATCTCCCTTTGGGCCGCCTCCCCGCGTCGACTTTAAGACCAATGACTTACAAG
GCAGCTGTAGATCTTAGCCACTTTTTAAAAGAAAAGGGGGGACTGGAAGGGCTAATTCACTCCCAACGAA
GACAAGATCTGCTTTTTGCTTGTACTGGGTCTCTCTGGTTAGACCAGATCTGAGCCTGGGAGCTCTCTGG
CTAACTAGGGAACCCACTGCTTAAGCCTCAATAAAGCTTGCCTTGAGTGCTTCAAGTAGTGTGTGCCCGT
CTGTTGTGTGACTCTGGTAACTAGAGATCCCTCAGACCCTTTTAGTCAGTGTGGAAAATCTCTAGCAGTA
CGTATAGTAGTTCATGTCATCTTATTATTCAGTATTTATAACTTGCAAAGAAATGAATATCAGAGAGTGA
GAGGAACTTGTTTATTGCAGCTTATAATGGTTACAAATAAAGCAATAGCATCACAAATTTCACAAATAAA
GCATTTTTTTCACTGCATTCTAGTTGTGGTTTGTCCAAACTCATCAATGTATCTTATCATGTCTGGCTCT
AGCTATCCCGCCCCTAACTCCGCCCATCCCGCCCCTAACTCCGCCCAGTTCCGCCCATTCTCCGCCCCAT
GGCTGACTAATTTTTTTTATTTATGCAGAGGCCGAGGCCGCCTCGGCCTCTGAGCTATTCCAGAAGTAGT
GAGGAGGCTTTTTTGGAGGCCTAGGGACGTACCCAATTCGCCCTATAGTGAGTCGTATTACGCGCGCTCA
CTGGCCGTCGTTTTACAACGTCGTGACTGGGAAAACCCTGGCGTTACCCAACTTAATCGCCTTGCAGCAC
ATCCCCCTTTCGCCAGCTGGCGTAATAGCGAAGAGGCCCGCACCGATCGCCCTTCCCAACAGTTGCGCAG
CCTGAATGGCGAATGGG
[124 nt withheld, positions 3938-4061]
C
[91 nt withheld, positions 4063-4153]
A
[49 nt withheld, positions 4155-4203]
CCTTTGACGTTGGAGTCCACGTTCTTT
[37 nt withheld, positions 4231-4267]
ACCCTATCTCGGTCTATTCTTTTGATTTATAAGGGATTTTGCCGATTTCGGCCTATTGGTTAAAAAATGA
GCTGATTTAACAAAAATTTAACGCGAATTTTAACAAAATATTAACGCTTACAATTTAGGTGGCACTTTTC
GGGGAAATGTGCGCGGAACCCCTATTTGTTTATTTTTCTAAATACATTCAAATATGTATCCGCTCATGAG
ACAATAACCCTGATAAATGCTTCAATAATATTGAAAAAGGAAGAGTATGAGTATTCAACATTTCCGTGTC
GCCCTTATTCCCTTTTTTGCGGCATTTTGCCTTCCTGTTTTTGCTCACCCAGAAACGCTGGTGAAAGTAA
AAGATGCTGAAGATCAGTTGGGTGCACGAGTGGGTTACATCGAACTGGATCTCAACAGCGGTAAGATCCT
TGAGAGTTTTCGCCCCGAAGAACGTTTTCCAATGATGAGCACTTTTAAAGTTCTGCTATGTGGCGCGGTA
TTATCCCGTATTGACGCCGGGCAAGAGCAACTCGGTCGCCGCATACACTATTCTCAGAATGACTTGGTTG
AGTACTCACCAGTCACAGAAAAGCATCTTACGGATGGCATGACAGTAAGAGAATTATGCAGTGCTGCCAT
AACCATGAGTGATAACACTGCGGCCAACTTACTTCTGACAACGATCGGAGGACCGAAGGAGCTAACCGCT
TTTTTGCACAACATGGGGGATCATGTAACTCGCCTTGATCGTTGGGAACCGGAGCTGAATGAAGCCATAC
CAAACGACGAGCGTGACACCACGATGCCTGTAGCAATGGCAACAACGTTGCGCAAACTATTAACTGGCGA
ACTACTTACTCTAGCTTCCCGGCAACAATTAATAGACTGGATGGAGGCGGATAAAGTTGCAGGACCACTT
CTGCGCTCGGCCCTTCCGGCTGGCTGGTTTATTGCTGATAAATCTGGAGCCGGTGAGCGTGGGTCTCGCG
GTATCATTGCAGCACTGGGGCCAGATGGTAAGCCCTCCCGTATCGTAGTTATCTACACGACGGGGAGTCA
GGCAACTATGGATGAACGAAATAGACAGATCGCTGAGATAGGTGCCTCACTGATTAAGCATTGGTAACTG
TCAGACCAAGTTTACTCATATATACTTTAGATTGATTTAAAACTTCATTTTTAATTTAAAAGGATCTAGG
TGAAGATCCTTTTTGATAATCTCATGACCAAAATCCCTTAACGTGAGTTTTCGTTCCACTGAGCGTCAGA
CCCCGTAGAAAAGATCAAAGGATCTTCTTGAGATCCTTTTTTTCTGCGCGTAATCTGCTGCTTGCAAACA
AAAAAACCACCGCTACCAGCGGTGGTTTGTTTGCCGGATCAAGAGCTACCAACTCTTTTTCCGAAGGTAA
CTGGCTTCAGCAGAGCGCAGATACCAAATACTGTTCTTCTAGTGTAGCCGTAGTTAGGCCACCACTTCAA
GAACTCTGTAGCACCGCCTACATACCTCGCTCTGCTAATCCTGTTACCAGTGGCTGCTGCCAGTGGCGAT
AAGTCGTGTCTTACCGGGTTGGACTCAAGACGATAGTTACCGGATAAGGCGCAGCGGTCGGGCTGAACGG
GGGGTTCGTGCACACAGCCCAGCTTGGAGCGAACGACCTACACCGAACTGAGATACCTACAGCGTGAGCT
ATGAGAAAGCGCCACGCTTCCCGAAGGGAGAAAGGCGGACAGGTATCCGGTAAGCGGCAGGGTCGGAACA
GGAGAGCGCACGAGGGAGCTTCCAGGGGGAAACGCCTGGTATCTTTATAGTCCTGTCGGGTTTCGCCACC
TCTGACTTGAGCGTCGATTTTTGTGATGCTCGTCAGGGGGGCGGAGCCTATGGAAAAACGCCAGCAACGC
GGCCTTTTTACGGTTCCTGGCCTTTTGCTGGCCTTTTGCTCACATGTTCTTTCCTGCGTTATCCCCTGAT
TCTGTGGATAACCGTATTACCGCCTTTGAGTGAGCTGATACCGCTCGCCGCAGCCGAACGACCGAGCGCA
GCGAGTCAGTGAGCGAGGAAGCGGAAGAGCGCCCAATACGCAAACCGCCTCTCCCCGCGCGTTGGCCGAT
TCATTAATGCAGCTGGCACGACAGGTTTCCCGACTGGAAAGCGGGCAGTGAGCGCAACGCAATTAATGTG
AGTTAGCTCACTCATTAGGCACCCCAGGCTTTACACTTTATGCTTCCGGCTCGTATGTTGTGTGGAATTG
TGAGCGGATAACAATTTCACACAGGAAACAGCTATGACCATGATTACGCCAAGCGCGCAATTAACCCTCA
CTAAAGGGAACAAAAGCTGGAGCTGCAAGCTTAATGTAGTCTTATGCAATACTCTTGTAGTCTTGCAACA
TGGTAACGATGAGTTAGCAACATGCCTTACAAGGAGAGAAAAAGCACCGTGCATGCCGATTGGTGGAAGT
AAGGTGGTACGATCGTGCCTTATTAGGAAGGCAACAGACGGGTCTGACATGGATTGGACGAACCACTGAA
TTGCCGCATTGCAGAGATATTGTATTTAAGTGCCTAGCTCGATACATAAACGGGTCTCTCTGGTTAGACC
AGATCTGAGCCTGGGAGCTCTCTGGCTAACTAGGGAACCCACTGCTTAAGCCTCAATAAAGCTTGCCTTG
AGTGCTTCAAGTAGTGTGTGCCCGTCTGTTGTGTGACTCTGGTAACTAGAGATCCCTCAGACCCTTTTAG
TCAGTGTGGAAAATCTCTAGCAGTGGCGCCCGAACAGGGACTTGAAAGCGAAAGGGAAACCAGAGGAGCT
CTCTCGACGCAGGACTCGGCTTGCTGAAGCGCGCACGGCAAGAGGCGAGGGGCGGCGACTGGTGAGTACG
CCAAAAATTTTGACTAGCGGAGGCTAGAAGGAGAGAGATGGGTGCGAGAGCGTCAGTATTAAGCGGGGGA
GAATTAGATCGCGATGGGAAAAAATTCGGTTAAGGCCAGGGGGAAAGAAAAAATATAAATTAAAACATAT
AGTATGGGCAAGCAGGGAGCTAGAACGATTCGCAGTTAATCCTGGCCTGTTAGAAACATCAGAAGGCTGT
AGACAAATACTGGGACAGCTACAACCATCCCTTCAGACAGGATCAGAAGAACTTAGATCATTATATAATA
CAGTAGCAACCCTCTATTGTGTGCATCAAAGGATAGAGATAAAAGACACCAAGGAAGCTTTAGACAAGAT
AGAGGAAGAGCAAAACAAAAGTAAGACCACCGCACAGCAAGCGGCCGCTGATCTTCAGACCTGGAGGAGG
AGATATGAGGGACAATTGGAGAAGTGAATTATATAAATATAAAGTAGTAAAAATTGAACCATTAGGAGTA
GCACCCACCAAGGCAAAGAGAAGAGTGGTGCAGAGAGAAAAAAGAGCAGTGGGAATAGGAGCTTTGTTCC
TTGGGTTCTTGGGAGCAGCAGGAAGCACTATGGGCGCAGCGTCAATGACGCTGACGGTACAGGCCAGACA
ATTATTGTCTGGTATAGTGCAGCAGCAGAACAATTTGCTGAGGGCTATTGAGGCGCAACAGCATCTGTTG
CAACTCACAGTCTGGGGCATCAAGCAGCTCCAGGCAAGAATCCTGGCTGTGGAAAGATACCTAAAGGATC
AACAGCTCCTGGGGATTTGGGGTTGCTCTGGAAAACTCATTTGCACCACTGCTGTGCCTTGGAATGCTAG
TTGGAGTAATAAATCTCTGGAACAGATTTGGAATCACACGACCTGGATGGAGTGGGACAGAGAAATTAAC
AATTACACAAGCTTAATACACTCCTTAATTGAAGAATCGCAAAACCAGCAAGAAAAGAATGAACAAGAAT
TATTGGAATTAGATAAATGGGCAAGTTTGTGGAATTGGTTTAACATAACAAATTGGCTGTGGTATATAAA
ATTATTCATAATGATAGTAGGAGGCTTGGTAGGTTTAAGAATAGTTTTTGCTGTACTTTCTATAGTGAAT
AGAGTTAGGCAGGGATATTCACCATTATCGTTTCAGACCCACCTCCCAACCCCGAGGGGACCCAGA
