>Addgene plasmid #115450 | pXPR_BRD003-sgQKI-2204 | depositor partial sequence | sequence record 217533 | LKO.1 5' sequence
CTTTATATATCTTGTGGAAAGGACGAAACACCGGGGAGAATCCTTGGACCTAGGTTTTAGAGCTAGAAAT
AGCAAGTTAAAATAAGGCTAGTCCGTTATCAACTTGAAAAAGTGGCACCGAGTCGGTGCTTTTTTAAGCT
TGGCGTAACTAGATCTTGAGACAAATGGCAGTATTCATCCACAATTTTAAAAGAAAAGGGGGGATTGGGG
GGTACAGTGCAGGGGAAAGAATAGTAGACATAATAGCAACAGACATACAAACTAAAGAATTACAAAAACA
AATTACAAAAATTCAAAATTTTCGGGTTTATTACAGGGACAGCAGAGATCCACTTTGGCGCCGGCTCGAG
GGGGCCCGGGTGCAAAGATGGATAAAGTTTTAAACAGAGAGGAATCTTTGCAGCTAATGGACCTTCTAGG
TCTTGAAAGGAGTGGGAATTGGCTCCGGTGCCCGTCAGTGGGCAGAGCGCACATCGCCCACAGTCCCCGA
GAAGTTGGGGGGAGGGGTCGGCAATTGATCC
